>Addgene plasmid #82885 | pDONR223_DCAF8_WT | addgene full sequence | sequence record 162198 | Addgene NGS Result
GGCAGTTCCCTACTCTCGCGTTAACGCTAGCATGGATGTTTTCCCAGTCACGACGTTGTAAAACGACGGC
CAGTCTTAAGCTCGGGCCCCAAATAATGATTTTATTTTGACTGATAGTGACCTGTTCGTTGCAACAAATT
GATGAGCAATGCTTTTTTATAATGCCAACTTTGTACAAAAAAGTTGGCACCATGTCCAGCAAAGGGAGCA
GCACAGATGGCAGAACAGACTTAGCTAATGGAAGCCTGTCTAGCAGTCCAGAGGAGATGTCTGGAGCTGA
AGAGGGGAGGGAGACATCCTCAGGCATTGAAGTGGAGGCCTCAGACCTGAGTTTGAGCTTGACTGGGGAT
GATGGTGGCCCCAACCGCACCAGCACAGAAAGTCGAGGCACAGACACAGAGAGCTCAGGTGAAGATAAGG
ACTCTGACAGCATGGAGGACACTGGTCATTACTCCATTAATGATGAAAATCGAGTCCATGACCGCTCAGA
GGAAGAGGAAGAGGAGGAAGAAGAGGAGGAAGAAGAGCAGCCTCGGCGCCGTGTACAGCGCAAGCGGGCT
AACCGTGACCAGGACTCATCAGATGATGAGCGGGCCCTAGAGGACTGGGTGTCCTCAGAAACATCAGCTC
TACCCCGACCTCGCTGGCAAGCCCTCCCTGCCCTTCGGGAGCGGGAGCTGGGTTCAAGTGCCCGCTTTGT
CTATGAGGCCTGTGGGGCAAGAGTCTTTGTGCAGCGTTTCCGCCTGCAGCATGGGCTTGAGGGCCATACT
GGTTGTGTCAATACCCTGCACTTTAACCAGCGCGGCACCTGGCTGGCCAGTGGCAGCGATGACCTGAAGG
TGGTGGTGTGGGATTGGGTACGGCGGCAGCCAGTACTGGACTTTGAGAGTGGCCACAAAAGTAATGTGTT
CCAGGCCAAGTTTCTTCCTAACAGTGGTGATTCTACTCTGGCCATGTGTGCCCGTGACGGGCAGGTTCGA
GTAGCAGAACTGTCTGCCACACAGTGTTGCAAGAATACAAAACGTGTGGCCCAGCACAAGGGAGCGTCCC
ACAAGTTGGCACTGGAACCAGACTCTCCCTGTACGTTCTTATCTGCAGGTGAAGATGCAGTTGTTTTCAC
CATTGACCTGAGACAAGACCGCCCAGCGTCGAAACTGGTGGTGACAAAAGAGAAAGAGAAGAAAGTGGGG
CTGTATACGATCTATGTGAATCCTGCCAATACCCACCAGTTTGCAGTGGGTGGACGAGATCAGTTTGTAA
GGATTTATGACCAGAGGAAAATTGATGAGAATGAGAACAATGGAGTACTCAAGAAGTTCTGTCCTCATCA
CCTGGTGAACAGTGAGTCCAAAGCAAACATCACCTGTCTTGTGTACAGCCACGACGGCACAGAGCTCCTG
GCCAGTTACAATGATGAAGACATTTACCTCTTCAACTCCTCTCACAGTGATGGGGCCCAGTATGTTAAGA
GATACAAGGGCCACAGAAATAATGCCACAGTAAAAGGCGTCAATTTCTATGGCCCCAAGAGTGAGTTTGT
GGTGAGCGGTAGTGACTGTGGGCACATCTTCCTCTGGGAGAAATCATCCTGCCAGATTATTCAGTTCATG
GAGGGGGACAAGGGAGGCGTGGTAAACTGTCTTGAGCCCCACCCTCACCTGCCTGTGCTGGCAACCAGTG
GCCTAGACCATGATGTGAAGATCTGGGCACCCACAGCTGAAGCTTCCACTGAGCTGACAGGGTTAAAAGA
TGTGATTAAGAAGAACAAGCGGGAGCGGGATGAAGATAGCTTGCACCAAACTGACCTGTTTGATAGTCAC
ATGCTGTGGTTCCTTATGCATCACCTGAGACAGAGACGCCATCACCGGCGCTGGCGAGAACCTGGGGTTG
GGGCCACAGACGCGGACTCTGATGAGTCTCCCAGCTCCTCAGACACATCGGACGAGGAGGAGGGCCCTGA
CCGGGTGCAGTGCATGCCATCTTGATTGCCAACTTTCTTGTACAAAGTTGGCATTATAAGAAAGCATTGC
TTATCAATTTGTTGCAACGAACAGGTCACTATCAGTCAAAATAAAATCATTATTTGCCATCCAGCTGATA
TCCCCTATAGTGAGTCGTATTACATGGTCATAGCTGTTTCCTGGCAGCTCTGGCCCGTGTCTCAAAATCT
CTGATGTTACATTGCACAAGATAAAAATATATCATCATGCCTCCTCTAGACCAGCCAGGACAGAAATGCC
TCGACTTCGCTGCTACCCAAGGTTGCCGGGTGACGCACACCGTGGAAACGGATGAAGGCACGAACCCAGT
GGACATAAGCCTGTTCGGTTCGTAAGCTGTAATGCAAGTAGCGTATGCGCTCACGCAACTGGTCCAGAAC
CTTGACCGAACGCAGCGGTGGTAACGGCGCAGTGGCGGTTTTCATGGCTTGTTATGACTGTTTTTTTGGG
GTACAGTCTATGCCTCGGGCATCCAAGCAGCAAGCGCGTTACGCCGTGGGTCGATGTTTGATGTTATGGA
GCAGCAACGATGTTACGCAGCAGGGCAGTCGCCCTAAAACAAAGTTAAACATTATGAGGGAAGCGGTGAT
CGCCGAAGTATCGACTCAACTATCAGAGGTAGTTGGCGTCATCGAGCGCCATCTCGAACCGACGTTGCTG
GCCGTACATTTGTACGGCTCCGCAGTGGATGGCGGCCTGAAGCCACACAGTGATATTGATTTGCTGGTTA
CGGTGACCGTAAGGCTTGATGAAACAACGCGGCGAGCTTTGATCAACGACCTTTTGGAAACTTCGGCTTC
CCCTGGAGAGAGCGAGATTCTCCGCGCTGTAGAAGTCACCATTGTTGTGCACGACGACATCATTCCGTGG
CGTTATCCAGCTAAGCGCGAACTGCAATTTGGAGAATGGCAGCGCAATGACATTCTTGCAGGTATCTTCG
AGCCAGCCACGATCGACATTGATCTGGCTATCTTGCTGACAAAAGCAAGAGAACATAGCGTTGCCTTGGT
AGGTCCAGCGGCGGAGGAACTCTTTGATCCGGTTCCTGAACAGGATCTATTTGAGGCGCTAAATGAAACC
TTAACGCTATGGAACTCGCCGCCCGACTGGGCTGGCGATGAGCGAAATGTAGTGCTTACGTTGTCCCGCA
TTTGGTACAGCGCAGTAACCGGCAAAATCGCGCCGAAGGATGTCGCTGCCGACTGGGCAATGGAGCGCCT
GCCGGCCCAGTATCAGCCCGTCATACTTGAAGCTAGACAGGCTTATCTTGGACAAGAAGAAGATCGCTTG
GCCTCGCGCGCAGATCAGTTGGAAGAATTTGTCCACTACGTGAAAGGCGAGATCACCAAGGTAGTCGGCA
AATAACCCTCGAGCCACCCATGACCAAAATCCCTTAACGTGAGTTACGCGTCGTTCCACTGAGCGTCAGA
CCCCGTAGAAAAGATCAAAGGATCTTCTTGAGATCCTTTTTTTCTGCGCGTAATCTGCTGCTTGCAAACA
AAAAAACCACCGCTACCAGCGGTGGTTTGTTTGCCGGATCAAGAGCTACCAACTCTTTTTCCGAAGGTAA
CTGGCTTCAGCAGAGCGCAGATACCAAATACTGTTCTTCTAGTGTAGCCGTAGTTAGGCCACCACTTCAA
GAACTCTGTAGCACCGCCTACATACCTCGCTCTGCTAATCCTGTTACCAGTGGCTGCTGCCAGTGGCGAT
AAGTCGTGTCTTACCGGGTTGGACTCAAGACGATAGTTACCGGATAAGGCGCAGCGGTCGGGCTGAACGG
GGGGTTCGTGCACACAGCCCAGCTTGGAGCGAACGACCTACACCGAACTGAGATACCTACAGCGTGAGCT
ATGAGAAAGCGCCACGCTTCCCGAAGGGAGAAAGGCGGACAGGTATCCGGTAAGCGGCAGGGTCGGAACA
GGAGAGCGCACGAGGGAGCTTCCAGGGGGAAACGCCTGGTATCTTTATAGTCCTGTCGGGTTTCGCCACC
TCTGACTTGAGCGTCGATTTTTGTGATGCTCGTCAGGGGGGCGGAGCCTATGGAAAAACGCCAGCAACGC
GGCCTTTTTACGGTTCCTGGCCTTTTGCTGGCCTTTTGCTCACATGTTCTTTCCTGCGTTATCCCCTGAT
TCTGTGGATAACCGTATTACCGCCTTTGAGTGAGCTGATACCGCTCGCCGCAGCCGAACGACCGAGCGCA
GCGAGTCAGTGAGCGAGGAAGCGGAAGAGCGCCCAATACGCAAACCGCCTCTCCCCGCGCGTTGGCCGAT
TCATTAATGCAGCTGGCACGACAGGTTTCCCGACTGGAAAGCGGGCAGTGAGCGCAACGCAATTAATACG
CGTACCGCTAGCCAGGAAGAGTTTGTAGAAACGCAAAAAGGCCATCCGTCAGGATGGCCTTCTGCTTAGT
TTGATGCCTGGCAGTTTATGGCGGGCGTCCTGCCCGCCACCCTCCGGGCCGTTGCTTCACAACGTTCAAA
TCCGCTCCCGGCGGATTTGTCCTACTCAGGAGAGCGTTCACCGACAAACAACAGATAAAACGAAAGGCCC
AGTCTTCCGACTGAGCCTTTCGTTTTATTTGATGCCT
Features (pLannotate 1.2.2; 12 found; start..end, strand, type, name):
     38..74      -  CDS            lacZα (fragment): LacZα fragment of β-galactosidase; lacZ fragment
     91..186     +  protein_bind   attL3: mutant version of attL; recombination site for the Gateway® LR reaction LR Clonase™
    192..1982    +  CDS            DCAF8: DCAF8_HUMAN - Also known as H326, WDR42A. Experimental evidence at protein level: Swiss-Prot protein existence level 1. May function as a substrate receptor for CUL4-DDB1 E3 ubiquitin-protein ligase complex. From Homo sapiens (Human).
   1990..2085    -  protein_bind   attL3: mutant version of attL; recombination site for the Gateway® LR reaction LR Clonase™
   2104..2122    -  promoter       T7 promoter: promoter for bacteriophage T7 RNA polymerase
   2312..2335    +  promoter       Pc promoter (fragment): intI1 (promoter lies within the coding sequence); class 1 integron promoter
   2511..2567    +  CDS            GmR (fragment): gentamycin acetyltransferase; aacC1; confers resistance to gentamycin
   2574..3365    +  CDS            SmR: aminoglycoside adenylyltransferase (Murphy, 1985); aadA; confers resistance to spectinomycin and streptomycin
   3458..4046    +  rep_origin     ori: high-copy-number ColE1/pMB1/pBR322/pUC origin of replication
   4229..4321    +  CDS            lacI (fragment): lac repressor; lacI; The lac repressor binds to the lac operator to inhibit transcription in E. coli. This inhibition can be relieved by adding lactose or isopropyl-β-D-thiogalactopyranoside (IPTG).
   4376..4403    -  terminator     rrnB T2 terminator: transcription terminator T2 from the E. coli rrnB gene
   4535..4578    +  terminator     rrnB T1 terminator: Escherichia coli rrnB; transcription terminator T1 from the E. coli rrnB gene
