[The description below was written by a language model from this plasmid's Addgene catalogue record and pLannotate feature annotations shown in this document.]
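Description:
pDONR223_DCAF8_WT is a Gateway entry clone built on the Invitrogen pDONR223 backbone, carrying the wild-type human DCAF8 open reading frame (also known as WDR42A, H326 or GAN2). The sequenced plasmid is about 4.6 kb. It is maintained in E. coli at high copy from a ColE1/pUC-type origin and selected with spectinomycin through the aadA (SmR) aminoglycoside adenylyltransferase gene. That gene lies downstream of a fragment of a class 1 integron Pc promoter and a short remnant of a gentamicin resistance gene. Small lacZα and lacI fragments and the rrnB T1 and T2 terminators are backbone remnants; the terminators help insulate the cloning region from read-through transcription.

The DCAF8 coding sequence, roughly 1.8 kb, is flanked on both sides by attL recombination sites. The automated annotation labels both as an attL3 variant, and they are in opposite orientations around the insert. These sites allow the ORF to be moved by an LR Clonase reaction into any compatible Gateway destination vector. The entry clone has no promoter for the insert, so it is a transfer and storage intermediate, not an expression construct. A T7 promoter is annotated just outside the downstream att site on the reverse strand. The clone is "closed", meaning a stop codon immediately follows the ORF, so it suits native or N-terminally tagged expression but not C-terminal fusions. DCAF8 is annotated as a possible substrate receptor for the CUL4-DDB1 E3 ubiquitin ligase complex. The plasmid belongs to the Target Accelerator Plasmid Collection, associated with high-throughput phenotyping of lung cancer somatic mutations, where the "WT" name suggests it serves as the wild-type reference clone.
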