Addgene plasmid #82885: pDONR223_DCAF8_WT
Purpose: Gateway Donor vector containing DCAF8, part of the Target Accelerator Plasmid Collection.
Depositing lab: Jesse Boehm & Matthew Meyerson & David Root. Depositing organization: Broad Institute. Publication: High-throughput Phenotyping of Lung Cancer Somatic Mutations. Berger AH, Brooks AN, Wu X, Shrestha Y, Chouinard C, Piccioni F, Bagul M, Kamburov A, Imielinski M, Hogstrom L, Zhu C, Yang X, Pantel S, Sakai R, Watson J, Kaplan N, Campbell JD, Singh S, Root DE, Narayan R, Natoli T, Lahr DL, Tirosh I, Tamayo P, Getz G, Wong B, Doench J, Subramanian A, Golub TR, Meyerson M, Boehm JS. Cancer Cell. 2016 Aug 8;30(2):214-28. doi: 10.1016/j.ccell.2016.06.022. Epub 2016 Jul 28. PubMed 27478040.
Backbone
  Vector backbone: pDONR223
  Backbone manufacturer: Invitrogen
  Vector type: Gateway Entry vector
Growth in bacteria
  Bacterial resistance: Spectinomycin, 50 μg/mL
  Growth temperature: 37°C
  Growth strain: DH5alpha
  Copy number: High Copy
Gene/Insert
  Gene/Insert name: DCAF8
  Species: H. sapiens (human)
  GenBank ID: NM_015726
  Entrez Gene: DCAF8 (a.k.a. GAN2, H326, WDR42A)
  Promoter: None
  Cloning method: Gateway Cloning
  Sequencing primers: 5′ M13pUC-fwd; 3′ M13-Rev
Terms and licenses: Academic/Nonprofit Terms; Industry Terms: Not Available to Industry
Depositor comments: CLOSED (stop codon immediately follows insert)
How to cite: pDONR223_DCAF8_WT was a gift from Jesse Boehm & Matthew Meyerson & David Root (Addgene plasmid # 82885 ; http://n2t.net/addgene:82885 ; RRID:Addgene_82885)
