>Addgene plasmid #82885 | pDONR223_DCAF8_WT | depositor partial sequence | sequence record 157611 | Insert sequence
ATGTCCAGCAAAGGGAGCAGCACAGATGGCAGAACAGACTTAGCTAATGGAAGCCTGTCTAGCAGTCCAG
AGGAGATGTCTGGAGCTGAAGAGGGGAGGGAGACATCCTCAGGCATTGAAGTGGAGGCCTCAGACCTGAG
TTTGAGCTTGACTGGGGATGATGGTGGCCCCAACCGCACCAGCACAGAAAGTCGAGGCACAGACACAGAG
AGCTCAGGTGAAGATAAGGACTCTGACAGCATGGAGGACACTGGTCATTACTCCATTAATGATGAAAATC
GAGTCCATGACCGCTCAGAGGAAGAGGAAGAGGAGGAAGAAGAGGAGGAAGAAGAGCAGCCTCGGCGCCG
TGTACAGCGCAAGCGGGCTAACCGTGACCAGGACTCATCAGATGATGAGCGGGCCCTAGAGGACTGGGTG
TCCTCAGAAACATCAGCTCTACCCCGACCTCGCTGGCAAGCCCTCCCTGCCCTTCGGGAGCGGGAGCTGG
GTTCAAGTGCCCGCTTTGTCTATGAGGCCTGTGGGGCAAGAGTCTTTGTGCAGCGTTTCCGCCTGCAGCA
TGGGCTTGAGGGCCATACTGGTTGTGTCAATACCCTGCACTTTAACCAGCGCGGCACCTGGCTGGCCAGT
GGCAGCGATGACCTGAAGGTGGTGGTGTGGGATTGGGTACGGCGGCAGCCAGTACTGGACTTTGAGAGTG
GCCACAAAAGTAATGTGTTCCAGGCCAAGTTTCTTCCTAACAGTGGTGATTCTACTCTGGCCATGTGTGC
CCGTGACGGGCAGGTTCGAGTAGCAGAACTGTCTGCCACACAGTGTTGCAAGAATACAAAACGTGTGGCC
CAGCACAAGGGAGCGTCCCACAAGTTGGCACTGGAACCAGACTCTCCCTGTACGTTCTTATCTGCAGGTG
AAGATGCAGTTGTTTTCACCATTGACCTGAGACAAGACCGCCCAGCGTCGAAACTGGTGGTGACAAAAGA
GAAAGAGAAGAAAGTGGGGCTGTATACGATCTATGTGAATCCTGCCAATACCCACCAGTTTGCAGTGGGT
GGACGAGATCAGTTTGTAAGGATTTATGACCAGAGGAAAATTGATGAGAATGAGAACAATGGAGTACTCA
AGAAGTTCTGTCCTCATCACCTGGTGAACAGTGAGTCCAAAGCAAACATCACCTGTCTTGTGTACAGCCA
CGACGGCACAGAGCTCCTGGCCAGTTACAATGATGAAGACATTTACCTCTTCAACTCCTCTCACAGTGAT
GGGGCCCAGTATGTTAAGAGATACAAGGGCCACAGAAATAATGCCACAGTAAAAGGCGTCAATTTCTATG
GCCCCAAGAGTGAGTTTGTGGTGAGCGGTAGTGACTGTGGGCACATCTTCCTCTGGGAGAAATCATCCTG
CCAGATTATTCAGTTCATGGAGGGGGACAAGGGAGGCGTGGTAAACTGTCTTGAGCCCCACCCTCACCTG
CCTGTGCTGGCAACCAGTGGCCTAGACCATGATGTGAAGATCTGGGCACCCACAGCTGAAGCTTCCACTG
AGCTGACAGGGTTAAAAGATGTGATTAAGAAGAACAAGCGGGAGCGGGATGAAGATAGCTTGCACCAAAC
TGACCTGTTTGATAGTCACATGCTGTGGTTCCTTATGCATCACCTGAGACAGAGACGCCATCACCGGCGC
TGGCGAGAACCTGGGGTTGGGGCCACAGACGCGGACTCTGATGAGTCTCCCAGCTCCTCAGACACATCGG
ACGAGGAGGAGGGCCCTGACCGGGTGCAGTGCATGCCATCTTGA
